Addgene plasmid #47663: pAC-EsaR-I70V
Purpose: pAC-EsaR with a208g mutation in esaR
Depositing lab: Cynthia Collins. Depositing organization: Rensselaer Polytechnic Institute. Publication: Directed evolution of the quorum-sensing regulator EsaR for increased signal sensitivity. Shong J, Huang YM, Bystroff C, Collins CH. ACS Chem Biol. 2013 Apr 19;8(4):789-95. doi: 10.1021/cb3006402. Epub 2013 Feb 6. PubMed 23363022.
Backbone
  Vector backbone: pAC-EsaR
  Backbone size w/o insert (bp): 3880
  Total vector size (bp): 4652
  Vector type: Bacterial Expression, Synthetic Biology
Growth in bacteria
  Bacterial resistance: Chloramphenicol, 25 μg/mL
  Growth temperature: 37°C
  Growth strain: DH5alpha
  Copy number: High Copy
Gene/Insert
  Gene/Insert name: esaR-I70V
  Insert size (bp): 772
  Mutation: Changed Isoleucine 70 to Valine
  Promoter: Plac
  Cloning method: Restriction Enzyme; 5′ cloning site KpnI (not destroyed); 3′ cloning site BamHI (not destroyed)
  Sequencing primers: 5′ gattacgcgcagaccaaaacgatc; 3′ gttgaaggctctcaagggcatcg
Terms and licenses: Academic/Nonprofit Terms; Industry Terms: Not Available to Industry
Depositor comments: esaR-I70V (750bp, indicated as lowercase letters in the partial sequence) is located between KpnI and BamHI sites in the same way as wt esaR in pAC-EsaR. Please see pAC-EsaR for lac promoter and terminator sequence information and plasmid map.
How to cite: pAC-EsaR-I70V was a gift from Cynthia Collins (Addgene plasmid # 47663 ; http://n2t.net/addgene:47663 ; RRID:Addgene_47663)
