[The description below was written by a language model from this plasmid's Addgene catalogue record.]
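Description:
pAC-EsaR-I70V is a bacterial expression plasmid used in synthetic biology. It derives from the parental construct pAC-EsaR and differs from it by a single point mutation in the esaR coding sequence. It is propagated in E. coli cloning strains under chloramphenicol selection and is listed as high copy. The record does not name the origin of replication, and no feature table is provided. The total size is recorded as about 4.65 kb, made up of a 3.88 kb backbone and an insert of roughly 770 bp. The depositor notes that the esaR-I70V open reading frame itself accounts for 750 bp of that insert.

The insert sits between KpnI and BamHI sites, both retained, in the same arrangement as wild-type esaR in the parent plasmid, and it is transcribed from a lac promoter (Plac). The record refers to the parental pAC-EsaR entry for the promoter and terminator sequences and the plasmid map. An a-to-g substitution at nucleotide 208 changes isoleucine 70 to valine.

EsaR is a LuxR-family quorum-sensing transcriptional regulator that responds to an acyl-homoserine lactone signal. The associated publication describes directed evolution of EsaR for increased signal sensitivity, which suggests that I70V is one of the variants from that work. The record itself does not state the phenotype of this particular mutant. The plasmid would typically supply the regulator in engineered quorum-sensing circuits or in reporter assays that compare variant and wild-type signal responsiveness. No reporter or target promoter is recorded on this construct, so these would presumably have to come from a separate, compatible plasmid.
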