>Addgene plasmid #47663 | pAC-EsaR-I70V | depositor partial sequence | sequence record 68156 | esaR-I70V between KpnI and BamHI in pAC-EsaR
GGTACCCATGATGTTCTCTTTCTTCCTTGAAAACCAAACAATAACGGATACGCTTCAGACTTACATACAG
AGAAAGTTATCTCCGCTGGGTAGTCCGGATTACGCTTACACTGTTGTGAGCAAAAAAAATCCTTCAAATG
TTCTGATTATTTCCAGTTATCCTGACGAATGGATTAGGTTATACCGCGCTAACAACTTTCAGCTGACCGA
TCCGGTTGTTCTCACGGCCTTTAAACGCACCTCGCCGTTTGCCTGGGATGAGAATATTACGCTGATGTCC
GACCTGCGGTTCACCAAAATTTTCTCTTTATCCAAGCAATACAACATCGTTAACGGCTTTACCTATGTCC
TGCATGACCACATGAACAACCTTGCTCTGTTGTCCGTGATCATTAAAGGCAACGATCAGACTGCGCTGGA
GCAACGCCTTGCTGCCGAACAGGGCACGATGCAGATGCTGCTGATTGATTTTAACGAGCAGATGTACCGA
CTGGCAGGCACCGAAGGTGAACGAGCACCGGCGTTAAATCAGAGCGCGGACAAAACGATATTTTCCTCGC
GTGAAAATGAGGTGTTGTACTGGGCGAGTATGGGCAAAACCTATGCTGAGATTGCCGCTATTACGGGCAT
TTCTGTGAGTACCGTGAAGTTTCACATCAAGAATGTGGTCGTGAAACTGGGCGTCAGTAACGCCCGACAG
GCTATCAGACTGGGTGTAGAACTGGATCTTATCAGACCGGCAGCGTCAGCAGCAAGGTAGTGATAGGGAT
CC
