>Addgene plasmid #47663 | pAC-EsaR-I70V | addgene partial sequence | sequence record 69367 | pBR322ori-F (5'-GGGAAACGCCTGGTATCTTT-3')
GGGTTTCGCCACCACTGATTTGAGCGTCAGATTTCGTGATGCTTGTCAGGGGGGCGGAGCCTATGGAAAA
ACGGCTTTGCCGCGGCCCTCTCACTTCCCTGTTAAGTATCTTCCTGGCATCTTCCAGGAAATCTCCGCCC
CGTTCGTAAGCCATTTCCGCTCGCCGCAGTCGAACGACCGAGCGTAGCGAGTCAGTGAGCGAGGAAGCGG
AATATATCCTGTATCACATATTCTGCTGACGCACCGGTGCAGCCTTTTTTCTCCTGCCACATGAAGCACT
TCACTGACACCCTCATCAGTGCCAACATAGTAAGCCAGTATACACTCCGCTAGCGCTGATGTCCGGCGGT
GCTTTTGCCGTTACGCACCACCCCGTCAGTAGCTGAACAGGAGGGACAGCTGATAGAAACAGAAGCCACT
GGAGCACCTCAAAAACACCATCATACACTAAATCAGTAAGTTGGCAGCATCACCCGACGCACTTTGCGCC
GAATAAATACCTGTGACGGAAGATCACTTCGCAGAATAAATAAATCCTGGTGTCCCTGTTGATACCGGGA
AGCCCTGGGCCAACTTTTGGCGAAAATGAGACGTTGATCGGCACGTAAGAGGTTCCAACTTTCACCATAA
TGAAATAAGATCACTACCGGGCGTATTTTTTGAGTTATCGAGATTTTCAGGAGCTAAGGAAGCTAAAATG
GAGAAAAAAATCACTGGATATACCACCGTTGATATATCCCAATGGCATCGTAAAGAACATTTTGAGGCAT
TTCAGTCAGTTGCTCAATGTACCTATAACCAGACCGTTCAGCTGGATATTA
