>Addgene plasmid #47663 | pAC-EsaR-I70V | addgene partial sequence | sequence record 70446 | Tet-internal-R 5'-aaggagctgactgggttgaag-3'
AGGCCCACCCGAAGGTGAGCCAGTGTGACTCTAGTAGAGAGCGTTCACCGACAAACAACAGATAAAACGA
AAGGCCCAGTCTTTCGACTGAGCCTTTCGTTTTATTTGATGCCTGGGGATCCTCACTACCTTGCTGCTGA
CGCTGCCGGTCTGATAAGATCCAGTTCTACACCCAGTCTGATAGCCTGTCGGGCGTTACTGACGCCCAGT
TTCACGACCACATTCTTGATGTGAAACTTCACGGTACTCACAGAAATGCCCGTAATAGCGGCAATCTCAG
CATAGGTTTTGCCCATACTCGCCCAGTACAACACCTCATTTTCACGCGAGGAAAATATCGTTTTGTCCGC
GCTCTGATTTAACGCCGGGGCTCGTTCACCTTCGGTGCCTGCCAGGCGGTACATCTGCTCGTTAAAATCA
ATCAGCAGCATCTGCATCGTGCCCTGTTCGGCAGCAAGGCGTTGCTCCAGCGCAGTCTGATCGTTGCCTT
TAATGATCACGGACAACAGAGCAAGGTTGTTCATGTGGTCATGCAGGACATAGGTAAAGCCGTTAACGAT
GTTGTATTGCTTGGATAAAGAGAAAATTTTGGTGAACCGCAGGTCGGACATCAGCGTAATATTCTCATCC
CAGGCAAACGGCGAGGTGCGTTTAAAGGCCGTGAGAACAACCGGATCGGTCAGCTGAAAGTTGTTAGCGC
GGTATAACCTAATCCATTCGTCAGGATAACTGGAAATAATCAGAACATTTGAAGGATTTTTTTTGCTCAC
AACAGTGTAAGCGT
