>Addgene plasmid #47663 | pAC-EsaR-I70V | addgene partial sequence | sequence record 70457 | p15A-F 5'-gattacgcgcagaccaaaac-3'
ATTTCTAGACCAATACGCAAACCGCCTCTCCCCGCGCGTTGGCCGATTCATTAATGCAGCTGGCACGACA
GGTTTCCCGACTGGAAAGCGGGCAGTGAGCGCAACGCAATTAATGTGAGTTAGCTCACTCATTAGGCACC
CCAGGCTTTACACTTTATGCTTCCGGCTCGTATGTTGTGTGGAATTGTGAGCGGATAACAATTTCACACA
GGAAACATAAAGAGGAGAAAGGTACCCATGATGTTCTCTTTCTTCCTTGAAAACCAAACAATAACGGATA
CGCTTCAGACTTACATACAGAGAAAGTTATCTCCGCTGGGTAGTCCGGATTACGCTTACACTGTTGTGAG
CAAAAAAAATCCTTCAAATGTTCTGATTATTTCCAGTTATCCTGACGAATGGATTAGGTTATACCGCGCT
AACAACTTTCAGCTGACCGATCCGGTTGTTCTCACGGCCTTTAAACGCACCTCGCCGTTTGCCTGGGATG
AGAATATTACGCTGATGTCCGACCTGCGGTTCACCAAAATTTTCTCTTTATCCAAGCAATACAACATCGT
TAACGGCTTTACCTATGTCCTGCATGACCACATGAACAACCTTGCTCTGTTGTCCGTGATCATTAAAGGC
AACGATCAGACTGCGCTGGAGCAACGCCTTGCTGCCGAACAGGGCACGATGCAGATGCTGCTGATTGATT
TTAACGAGCAGATGTACCGCCTGGCAGGCACCGAAGGTGAACGAGCCCCGGCGTTAAATCAGAGCGCGGA
CAAAACGATATTTTCCTCGCGTGAAAATGAGGTGTTGTACTGGGCGAGTATGGGCAAAAC
